>Addgene plasmid #13540 | pRSET FLIPE-1m | depositor full sequence | sequence record 7666 | Author sequence
ATCTCGATCCCGCGAAATTAATACGACTCACTATAGGGAGACCACAACGGTTTCCCTCTAGATAATTTTG
TTTAACTTTAAGAAGGAGATATACATATGCGGGGTTCTCATCATCATCATCATCATGGTATGGCTAGCAT
GACTGGTGGACAGCAAATGGGTCGGGATCTGTACGACGATGACGATAAGGATCCGGGCCGCATGGTGAGC
AAGGGCGAGGAGCTGTTCACCGGGGTGGTGCCCATCCTGGTCGAGCTGGACGGCGACGTAAACGGCCACA
AGTTCAGCGTGTCCGGCGAGGGCGAGGGCGATGCCACCTACGGCAAGCTGACCCTGAAGTTCATCTGCAC
CACCGGCAAGCTGCCCGTGCCCTGGCCCACCCTCGTGACCACCCTGACCTGGGGCGTGCAGTGCTTCAGC
CGCTACCCCGACCACATGAAGCAGCACGACTTCTTCAAGTCCGCCATGCCCGAAGGCTACGTCCAGGAGC
GCACCATCTTCTTCAAGGACGACGGCAACTACAAGACCCGCGCCGAGGTGAAGTTCGAGGGCGACACCCT
GGTGAACCGCATCGAGCTGAAGGGCATCGACTTCAAGGAGGACGGCAACATCCTGGGGCACAAGCTGGAG
TACAACTACATCAGCCACAACGTCTATATCACCGCCGACAAGCAGAAGAACGGCATCAAGGCCAACTTCA
AGATCCGCCACAACATCGAGGACGGCAGCGTGCAGCTCGCCGACCACTACCAGCAGAACACCCCCATCGG
CGACGGCCCCGTGCTGCTGCCCGACAACCACTACCTGAGCACCCAGTCCGCCCTGAGCAAAGACCCCAAC
GAGAAGCGCGATCACATGGTCCTGCTGGAGTTCGTGACCGCCGCCGGGATCACTCTCGGCATGGACGAGC
TGTACAAGGGTCTCGAGGGAGGCGCCGCAGGCAGCACGCTGGACAAAATCGCCAAAAACGGTGTGATTGT
CGTCGGTCACCGTGAATCTTCAGTGCCTTTCTCTTATTACGACAATCAGCAAAAAGTGGTGGGTTACTCG
CAGGATTACTCCAACGCCATTGTTGAAGCAGTGAAAAAGAAACTCAACAAACCGGACTTGCAGGTAAAAC
TGATTCCGATTACCTCACAAAACCGTATTCCACTGCTGCAAAACGGCACTTTCGATTTTGAATGTGGTTC
TACCACCAACAACGTCGAACGCCAAAAACAGGCGGCTTTCTCTGACACTATTTTCGTGGTCGGTACGCGC
CTGTTGACCAAAAAGGGTGGCGATATCAAAGATTTTGCCAACCTGAAAGACAAAGCCGTAGTCGTCACTT
CCGGCACTACCTCTGAAGTTTTGCTCAACAAACTGAATGAAGAGCAAAAAATGAATATGCGCATCATCAG
CGCCAAAGATCACGGTGACTCTTTCCGCACCCTGGAAAGCGGTCGTGCCGTTGCCTTTATGATGGATGAC
TGGCTGCTGGCCGGTGAACGTGCGAAAGCGAAGAAACCAGACAACTGGGAAATCGTCGGCAAGCCGCAGT
CTCAGGAGGCCTACGGTTGTATGTTGCGTAAAGATGATCCGCAGTTCAAAAAGCTGATGGATGACACCAT
CGCTCAGGTGCAGACCTCCGGTGAAGCGGAAAAATGGTTTGATAAGTGGTTCAAAAATCCAATTCCGCCG
AAAAACCTGAACATGAATTTCGAACTGTCAGACGAAATGAAAGCACTGTTCAAAGAACCGAATGACAAGG
CACTGAACGGCGCCGGTACCGGTGGAATGGTGAGCAAGGGCGAGGAGCTGTTCACCGGGGTGGTGCCCAT
CCTGGTCGAGCTGGACGGCGACGTAAACGGCCACAAGTTCAGCGTGTCCGGCGAGGGCGAGGGCGATGCC
ACCTACGGCAAGCTGACCCTGAAGCTGATCTGCACCACCGGCAAGCTGCCCGTGCCCTGGCCCACCCTCG
TGACCACCCTGGGCTACGGCCTGCAGTGCTTCGCCCGCTACCCCGACCACATGAAGCAGCACGACTTCTT
CAAGTCCGCCATGCCCGAAGGCTACGTCCAGGAGCGCACCATCTTCTTCAAGGACGACGGCAACTACAAG
ACCCGCGCCGAGGTGAAGTTCGAGGGCGACACCCTGGTGAACCGCATCGAGCTGAAGGGCATCGACTTCA
AGGAGGACGGCAACATCCTGGGGCACAAGCTGGAGTACAACTACAACAGCCACAACGTCTATATCACCGC
CGACAAGCAGAAGAACGGCATCAAGGCCAACTTCAAGATCCGCCACAACATCGAGGACGGCGGCGTGCAG
CTCGCCGACCACTACCAGCAGAACACCCCCATCGGCGACGGCCCCGTGCTGCTGCCCGACAACCACTACC
TGAGCTACCAGTCCGCCCTGAGCAAAGACCCCAACGAGAAGCGCGATCACATGGTCCTGCTGGAGTTCGT
GACCGCCGCCGGGATCACTCTCGGCATGGACGAGCTGTACAAGTAAAAGCTTGATCCGGCTGCTAACAAA
GCCCGAAAGGAAGCTGAGTTGGCTGCTGCCACCGCTGAGCAATAACTAGCATAACCCCTTGGGGCCTCTA
AACGGGTCTTGAGGGGTTTTTTGCTGAAAGGAGGAACTATATCCGGATCTGGCGTAATAGCGAAGAGGCC
CGCACCGATCGCCCTTCCCAACAGTTGCGCAGCCTGAATGGCGAATGGG
[124 nt withheld, positions 2710-2833]
C
[56 nt withheld, positions 2835-2890]
AGCTTTACGGCACCTCGACCG
[64 nt withheld, positions 2912-2975]
CCTTTGACGTTGGAGTCCACGTTCTTT
[37 nt withheld, positions 3003-3039]
ACCCTATCGCGGTCTATTCTTTTGATTTATAAGGGATTTTGCCGATTTCGGCCTATTGGTTAAAAAATGA
GCTGATTTAACAAATATTTAACGCGAATTTTAACAAAATATTAACGTTTACAATTTCGCCTGATGCGGTA
TTTTCTCCTTACGCATCTGTGCGGTATTTCACACCGCATACAGGTGGCACTTTTCGGGGAAATGTGCGCG
GAACCCCTATTTGTTTATTTTTCTAAATACATTCAAATATGTATCCGCTCATGAGACAATAACCCTGATA
AATGCTTCAATAATATTGAAAAAGGAAGAGTATGAGTATTCAACATTTCCGTGTCGCCCTTATTCCCTTT
TTTGCGGCATTTTGCCTTCCTGTTTTTGCTCACCCAGAAACGCTGGTGAAAGTAAAAGATGCTGAAGATC
AGTTGGGTGCACGAGTGGGTTACATCGAACTGGATCTCAACAGCGGTAAGATCCTTGAGAGTTTTCGCCC
CGAAGAACGTTTTCCAATGATGAGCACTTTTAAAGTTCTGCTATGTGATACACTATTATCCCGTATTGAC
GCCGGGCAAGAGCAACTCGGTCGCCGCATACACTATTCTCAGAATGACTTGGTTGAGTACTCACCAGTCA
CAGAAAAGCATCTTACGGATGGCATGACAGTAAGAGAATTATGCAGTGCTGCCATAACCATGAGTGATAA
CACTGCGGCCAACTTACTTCTGACAACGATCGGAGGACCGAAGGAGCTAACCGCTTTTTTGCACAACATG
GGGGATCATGTAACTCGCCTTGATCGTTGGGAACCGGAGCTGAATGAAGCCATACCAAACGACGAGAGTG
ACACCACGATGCCTGTAGCAATGCCAACAACGTTGCGCAAACTATTAACTGGCGAACTACTTACTCTAGC
TTCCCGGCAACAATTAATAGACTGAATGGAGGCGGATAAAGTTGCAGGACCACTTCTGCGCTCGGCCCTT
CCGGCTGGCTGGTTTATTGCTGATAAATCTGGAGCCGGTGAGCGTGGGTCTCGCGGTATCATTGCAGCAC
TGGGGCCAGATGGTAAGCGCTCCCGTATCGTAGTTATCTACACGACGGGGAGTCAGGCAACTATGGATGA
ACGAAATAGACAGATCGCTGAGATAGGTGCCTCACTGATTAAGCATTGGTAACTGTCAGACCAAGTTTAC
TCATATATACTTTAGATTGATTTAAAACTTCATTTTTAATTTAAAAGGATCTAGGTGAAGATCCTTTTTG
ATAATCTCATGACCAAAATCCCTTAACGTGAGTTTTCGTTCCACTGAGCGTCAGACCCCGTAGAAAAGAT
CAAAGGATCTTCTTGAGATCCTTTTTTTCTGCGCGTAATCTGCTGCTTGCAAACAAAAAAACCACCGCTA
CCAGCGGTGGTTTGTTTGCCGGATCAAGAGCTACCAACTCTTTTTCCGAAGGTAACTGGCTTCAGCAGAG
CGCAGATACCAAATACTGTCCTTCTAGTGTAGCCGTAGTTAGGCCACCACTTCAAGAACTCTGTAGCACC
GCCTACATACCTCGCTCTGCTAATCCTGTTACCAGTGGCTGCTGCCAGTGGCGATAAGTCGTGTCTTACC
GGGTTGGACTCAAGACGATAGTTACCGGATAAGGCGCAGCGGTCGGGCTGAACGGGGGGTTCGTGCACAC
AGCCCAGCTTGGAGCGAACGACCTACACCGAACTGAGATACCTACAGCGTGAGCTATGAGAAAGCGCCAC
GCTTCCCGAAGGGAGAAAGGCGGACAGGTATCCGGTAAGCGGCAGGGTCGGAACAGGAGAGCGCACGAGG
GAGCTTCCAGGGGGAAACGCCTGGTATCTTTATAGTCCTGTCGGGTTTCGCCACCTCTGACTTGAGCGTC
GATTTTTGTGATGCTCGTCAGGGGGGCGGAGCCTATGGAAAAACGCCAGCAACGCGGCCTTTTTACGGTT
CCTGGGCTTTTGCTGGCCTTTTGCTCACATGTTCTTTCCTGCGTTATCCCCTGATTCTGTGGATAACCGT
ATTACCGCCTTTGAGTGAGCTGATACCGCTCGCCGCAGCCGAACGACCGAGCGCAGCGAGTCAGTGAGCG
AGGAAGCGGAAGAGCGCCCAATACGCAAACCGCCTCTCCCCGCGCGTTGGCCGATTCATTAATGCAG
Features (pLannotate 1.2.2; 17 found; start..end, strand, type, name):
     19..37      +  promoter       T7 promoter: promoter for bacteriophage T7 RNA polymerase
     67..89      +  RBS            RBS: efficient ribosome binding site from bacteriophage T7 gene 10 (Olins and Rangwala, 1989)
    109..129     +  CDS            capTEV™ (fragment): composite tag for in vivo biotinylation, TEV protease cleavage, and 6xHis tagging
    130..162     +  CDS            T7 tag (gene 10 leader): leader peptide from bacteriophage T7 gene 10 promotes efficient translation in E. coli
    166..189     +  CDS            Xpress™ tag: Xpress™ epitope tag, including an enterokinase recognition and cleavage site
    202..918     +  CDS            ECFP: ECFP is a basic (constitutively fluorescent) cyan fluorescent protein published in 1996, derived from Aequorea victoria. It has low acid sensitivity.
    934..1758    +  CDS            gltI (fragment): GLTI_ECOLI - Also known as ybeJ, yzzK. Experimental evidence at protein level: Swiss-Prot protein existence level 1. Part of the ABC transporter complex GltIJKL involved in glutamate and aspartate uptake. Binds to both glutamate and aspartate. From Escherichia coli (strain K12).
   1777..2496    +  CDS            Venus: yellow fluorescent protein (YFP) with fast and efficient maturation (Nagai et al., 2002) mammalian codon-optimized
   2509..2558    +  CDS            SET1 (fragment): solubility-enhancement tag derived from T7 phage gene 10B
   2566..2613    +  terminator     T7 terminator: transcription terminator for bacteriophage T7 RNA polymerase
   2639..2705    +  CDS            lacZα (fragment): LacZα fragment of β-galactosidase; lacZ fragment
   2710..3165    +  rep_origin     f1 ori (sequence partly withheld): f1 bacteriophage origin of replication; arrow indicates direction of (+) strand synthesis
   3168..3219    -  misc_feature   bom (fragment): basis of mobility region from pBR322
   3246..3350    +  promoter       AmpR promoter: bla
   3351..4211    +  CDS            AmpR: β-lactamase; bla; confers resistance to ampicillin, carbenicillin, and related antibiotics
   4382..4970    +  rep_origin     ori: high-copy-number ColE1/pMB1/pBR322/pUC origin of replication
   5153..5206    +  CDS            lacI (fragment): lac repressor; lacI; The lac repressor binds to the lac operator to inhibit transcription in E. coli. This inhibition can be relieved by adding lactose or isopropyl-β-D-thiogalactopyranoside (IPTG).
