[The description below was written by a language model from this plasmid's Addgene catalogue record and pLannotate feature annotations shown in this document.]
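Description:
pRSET FLIPE-1m is a bacterial expression plasmid built on the pRSET-B backbone for producing a genetically encoded FRET sensor for glutamate in E. coli. It is maintained at high copy from a ColE1/pUC-type origin and selected with ampicillin through the β-lactamase gene. An f1 origin is also present, which in principle allows single-stranded DNA production. The annotation also picks up short lacZα, bom and lacI fragments, which are backbone remnants rather than functional elements.

The payload, cloned between BamHI and HindIII, is a roughly 2.4 kb fusion in which the E. coli periplasmic glutamate/aspartate binding protein gltI (also called ybeJ) is sandwiched between ECFP at the N terminus and Venus at the C terminus. Ligand binding changes the conformation of the binding protein, which alters energy transfer between the cyan donor and the yellow acceptor, so glutamate concentration can be read as a ratio of emissions. This version carries an A207W substitution in the binding protein. The "1m" in the name probably denotes a reduced-affinity variant, but the record does not give a binding constant.

Expression is driven by a T7 promoter with the T7 gene 10 ribosome binding site and ends at a T7 terminator, so a host supplying T7 RNA polymerase is required. The vector-encoded N-terminal leader contributes a His-tag region (annotated as a fragment of a composite tag), the T7 gene 10 leader and an Xpress epitope with an enterokinase site, which allow affinity purification and detection. The associated publication concerns detection of neuronal glutamate release with surface-displayed FRET nanosensors. This plasmid is the bacterial form, suited to purifying the sensor protein for in vitro characterisation.
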