Addgene plasmid #13540: pRSET FLIPE-1m
Depositing lab: Wolf Frommer. Depositing organization: Carnegie Institution for Science. Publication: Detection of glutamate release from neurons by genetically encoded surface-displayed FRET nanosensors. Okumoto S, Looger LL, Micheva KD, Reimer RJ, Smith SJ, Frommer WB. Proc Natl Acad Sci U S A. 2005 Jun 14. 102(24):8740-5. 10.1073/pnas.0503274102 PubMed 15939876.
Backbone
  Vector backbone: pRSET-B
  Backbone size w/o insert (bp): 2897
  Vector type: Bacterial Expression
Growth in bacteria
  Bacterial resistance: Ampicillin, 100 μg/mL
  Growth temperature: 37°C
  Growth strain: DH5alpha
  Copy number: High Copy
Gene/Insert
  Gene/Insert name: FLIP-E A207W (alt names: ECFP-ybeJ-Venus; Glutamate/aspartate binding protein; gltI)
  Species: E. coli
  Insert size (bp): 2400
  Mutation: A207W in binding protein
  GenBank ID: NP_415188
  Tag / fusion protein: ECFP (N terminal on insert); Venus (C terminal on insert)
  Cloning method: Restriction Enzyme; 5′ cloning site BamHI (not destroyed); 3′ cloning site HindIII (not destroyed)
  Sequencing primers: 5′ N/A
Resource information
  A portion of this plasmid was derived from a plasmid made by: Venus is from Dr. Atsushi Miyawaki. Please ask Dr. Miyawaki for permission to use Venus in another vector.
Terms and licenses: Academic/Nonprofit Terms; Industry Terms: Not Available to Industry
Depositor comments: For more information, see http://carnegiedpb.stanford.edu/research/frommer/nanosensors/index.html
How to cite: pRSET FLIPE-1m was a gift from Wolf Frommer (Addgene plasmid # 13540 ; http://n2t.net/addgene:13540 ; RRID:Addgene_13540)
