>Addgene plasmid #13540 | pRSET FLIPE-1m | addgene partial sequence | sequence record 19352 | FLIPE 5'-TCAAACCATTTTTCCGCTTC-3'
NNNNNNNNNNNGNNNNNNNNTGTCNTCCATCAGCTTTTTGAACTGCGGATCATCTTTACGCAACATACAA
CCGTAGGCCTCCTGAGACTGCGGCTTGCCGACGATTTCCCAGTTGTCTGGTTTCTTCGCTTTCGCACGTT
CACCGGCCAGCAGCCAGTCATCCATCATAAAGGCAACGGCACGACCGCTTTCCAGGGTGCGGAAAGAGTC
ACCGTGATCTTTGGCGCTGATGATGCGCATATTCATTTTTTGCTCTTCATTCAGTTTGTTGAGCAAAACT
TCAGAGGTAGTGCCGGAAGTGACGACTACGGCTTTGTCTTTCAGGTTGGCAAAATCTTTGATATCGCCAC
CCTTTTTGGTCAACAGGCGCGTACCGACCACGAAAATAGTGTCAGAGAAAGCCGCCTGTTTTTGGCGTTC
GACGTTGTTGGTGGTAGAACCACATTCAAAATCGAAAGTGCCGTTTTGCAGCAGTGGAATACGGTTTTGT
GAGGTAATCGGAATCAGTTTTACCTGCAAGTCCGGTTTGTTGAGTTTCTTTTTCACTGCTTCAACAATGG
CGTTGGAGTAATCCTGCGAGTAACCCACCACTTTTTGCTGATTGTCGTAATAAGAGAAAGGCACTGAAGA
TTCACGGTGACCGACGACAATCACACCGTTTTTGGCGATTTTGTCCAGCGTGCTGCCTGCGGCGCCTCCG
GTACCACCCTTGTACAGCTCGTCCATGCCGAGAGTGATCCCGGCGGCGGTCACGAACTCCAGCNNNCCAT
GTGATCGCGCTTCTCGTTGGGGTCTTTGCTCNNNNGGACTGGGTGCTCNNNANTGNNNNNNNNNNNNNNN
NNNNNNNNNNNNNNNNNNNNNNNNNNNNNN
